Addgene plasmid #129973: pRDAX-433 N-Tag Venus210[1] L10 FKBP EBPF2
Purpose: PPI (BiFC/TriFC) assay vector
Depositing lab: Gary Lewin. Depositing organization: Max-Delbrueck-Centrum fuer Molekulare Medizin (MDC).
Backbone
  Vector backbone: custom built
  Vector type: Mammalian Expression
Growth in bacteria
  Bacterial resistance: Ampicillin, 100 μg/mL
  Growth temperature: 37°C
  Growth strain: DH5alpha
  Copy number: High Copy
Gene/Insert
  Gene/Insert name: FKBP
  Species: M. musculus (mouse)
  Cloning method: Restriction Enzyme; 5′ cloning site unknown (unknown if destroyed); 3′ cloning site unknown (unknown if destroyed)
Terms and licenses: Academic/Nonprofit Terms; Industry Terms: Not Available to Industry
How to cite: pRDAX-433 N-Tag Venus210[1] L10 FKBP EBPF2 was a gift from Gary Lewin (Addgene plasmid # 129973 ; http://n2t.net/addgene:129973 ; RRID:Addgene_129973)
