[The description below was written by a language model from this plasmid's Addgene catalogue record and pLannotate feature annotations shown in this document.]
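Description:
pRDAX-433 N-Tag Venus210[1] L10 FKBP EBPF2 is a custom-built mammalian expression plasmid of about 6.9 kb designed for protein–protein interaction assays based on bimolecular or trimolecular fluorescence complementation (BiFC/TriFC). It is propagated in E. coli as a high-copy plasmid through a ColE1/pUC-type origin and is selected with ampicillin via the β-lactamase gene and its native promoter.

The expression cassette is driven by the human CMV immediate-early enhancer and promoter, followed by a chimeric β-globin/immunoglobulin intron that promotes efficient processing of the transcript. The first open reading frame begins with a fragment of mVenus, which by its annotated length and the "Venus210[1]" name appears to be the N-terminal part of the protein split near residue 210. It sits upstream of the FKBP insert, with a short unannotated gap between them that presumably corresponds to the "L10" linker of the name. The catalogue lists the insert as mouse FKBP, whereas the sequence annotation matches it to DmrB, the F36V variant of FKBP12 that binds synthetic dimerizing ligands; the record does not resolve this difference. An EMCV IRES then allows cap-independent translation of EBFP2 from the same transcript, giving a blue fluorescent marker of transfection and expression level that is independent of complementation. Downstream lie a second chimeric intron, a WPRE that enhances transcript stability and expression, and bGH and rabbit β-globin polyadenylation signals.

The non-fluorescent Venus fragment yields yellow signal only when brought together with complementary fragment(s) fused to an interacting partner. An FKBP fusion would plausibly serve as a ligand-inducible control, though the record does not say so.
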