Features (pLannotate 1.2.2; 17 found; start..end, strand, type, name):
    155..532     +  enhancer       CMV enhancer: human cytomegalovirus immediate early enhancer
    534..733     +  promoter       CMV promoter: human cytomegalovirus (CMV) immediate early promoter
    872..1004    +  intron         chimeric intron: chimera between introns from human β-globin and immunoglobulin heavy chain genes
   1025..1654    +  CDS            mVenus (fragment): mVenus is a basic (constitutively fluorescent) yellow fluorescent protein published in 2006, derived from Aequorea victoria. It is reported to be a rapidly-maturing monomer with moderate acid sensitivity.
   1685..2005    +  CDS            DmrB: F36V mutant of FK506-binding protein FKBP12 binds synthetic ligands that do not bind wild-type FKBP
   2022..2608    +  misc_feature   IRES2: internal ribosome entry site (IRES) of the encephalomyocarditis virus (EMCV)
   2609..3328    +  CDS            EBFP2: enhanced blue variant of GFP (Ai et al., 2007) mammalian codon-optimized
   3374..3506    +  intron         chimeric intron: chimera between introns from human β-globin and immunoglobulin heavy chain genes
   3515..4103    +  misc_feature   WPRE: woodchuck hepatitis virus posttranscriptional regulatory element
   4107..4123    +  misc_feature   MCS (fragment): pUC18/19 multiple cloning site
   4136..4247    +  polyA_signal   bGH poly(A) signal: bovine growth hormone polyadenylation signal
   4343..4361    -  promoter       T3 promoter: promoter for bacteriophage T3 RNA polymerase
   4420..4494    +  CDS            HBB (fragment): HBB_PONPY - Experimental evidence at transcript level: Swiss-Prot protein existence level 2. Involved in oxygen transport from the lung to the various peripheral tissues. From Pongo pygmaeus (Bornean orangutan).
   4565..4620    +  polyA_signal   β-globin poly(A) signal: rabbit β-globin polyadenylation signal (Gil and Proudfoot, 1987)
   4999..5587    -  rep_origin     ori: high-copy-number ColE1/pMB1/pBR322/pUC origin of replication
   5758..6618    -  CDS            AmpR: β-lactamase; bla; confers resistance to ampicillin, carbenicillin, and related antibiotics
   6619..6723    -  promoter       AmpR promoter: bla
>Addgene plasmid #129973 | pRDAX-433 N-Tag Venus210[1] L10 FKBP EBPF2 | depositor full sequence | sequence record 249351 | Full Sequence
GCCTGCCTCCAGGCCTCAATATTGGCCATTAGCCATATTATTCATTGGTTATATAGCATAAATCAATATT
GGCTATTGGCCATTGCATACGTTGTATCTATATCATAATATGTACATTTATATTGGCTCATGTCCAATAT
GACCGCCATGTTGGCATTGATTATTGACTAGTTATTAATAGTAATCAATTACGGGGTCATTAGTTCATAG
CCCATATATGGAGTTCCGCGTTACATAACTTACGGTAAATGGCCCGCCTGGCTGACCGCCCAACGACCCC
CGCCCATTGACGTCAATAATGACGTATGTTCCCATAGTAACGCCAATAGGGACTTTCCATTGACGTCAAT
GGGTGGAGTATTTACGGTAAACTGCCCACTTGGCAGTACATCAAGTGTATCATATGCCAAGTCCGCCCCC
TATTGACGTCAATGACGGTAAATGGCCCGCCTGGCATTATGCCCAGTACATGACCTTACGGGACTTTCCT
ACTTGGCAGTACATCTACGTATTAGTCATCGCTATTACCATGGTGATGCGGTTTTGGCAGTACACCAATG
GGCGTGGATAGCGGTTTGACTCACGGGGATTTCCAAGTCTCCACCCCATTGACGTCAATGGGAGTTTGTT
TTGGCACCAAAATCAACGGGACTTTCCAAAATGTCGTAATAACCCCGCCCCGTTGACGCAAATGGGCGGT
AGGCGTGTACGGTGGGAGGTCTATATAAGCAGAGCTCGTTTAGTGAACCGTCAGATCACTAGAAGCTTTA
TTGCGGTAGTTTATCACAGTTAAATTGCTAACGCAGTCAGTGCTTCTGACACAACAGTCTCGAACTTAAG
CTGCAGAAGTTGGTCGTGAGGCACTGGGCAGGTAAGTATCAAGGTTACAAGACAGGTTTAAGGAGACCAA
TAGAAACTGGGCTTGTCGAGACAGAGAAGACTCTTGCGTTTCTGATAGGCACCTATTGGTCTTACTGACA
TCCACTTTGCCTTTCTCTCCACAGGTGTCCACTCCCAGGCCACCATGGTGTCAAAGGGAGAAGAGTTGTT
TACCGGTGTTGTTCCCATACTGGTGGAACTGGATGGTGACGTCAATGGACACAAGTTTAGCGTTTCTGGC
GAAGGAGAAGGCGATGCTACCTATGGCAAACTGACCCTCAAACTGATCTGTACGACTGGAAAGTTGCCTG
TACCTTGGCCAACACTGGTCACAACCTTGGGCTATGGGCTGCAATGCTTTGCCCGTTATCCTGATCACAT
GAAGCAACATGACTTCTTTAAGTCTGCTATGCCAGAGGGATATGTGCAGGAACGGACTATCTTCTTCAAG
GACGACGGCAACTACAAGACGAGAGCTGAGGTGAAATTTGAGGGTGACACACTGGTGAATCGCATAGAGC
TGAAAGGCATCGACTTCAAAGAAGATGGGAATATTCTCGGGCATAAACTCGAGTACAACTACAATTCCCA
CAACGTGTACATCACTGCCGATAAGCAGAAGAATGGGATTAAGGCGAACTTCAAGATCCGACACAACATC
GAGGATGGTGGGGTCCAGCTTGCCGACCATTATCAGCAGAACACACCCATTGGGGATGGACCAGTCCTGT
TGCCGGATAACCACTACCTCAGTTACCAGAGCAAACTGTCCAAAGGGAGCTCTGCCAGCGGTGGCAGCAC
CTCCGGAGTGCAGGTGGAAACCATCTCCCCAGGAGACGGGCGCACCTTCCCCAAGCGCGGCCAGACCTGC
GTGGTGCACTACACCGGGATGCTTGAAGATGGAAAGAAATTTGATTCCTCCCGGGACAGAAACAAGCCCT
TTAAGTTTATGCTAGGCAAGCAGGAGGTGATCCGAGGCTGGGAAGAAGGGGTTGCCCAGATGAGTGTGGG
TCAGAGAGCCAAACTGACTATATCTCCAGATTATGCCTATGGTGCCACTGGGCACCCAGGCATCATCCCA
CCACATGCCACTCTCGTCTTCGATGTGGAGCTTCTAAAACTGGAATAAGAATTCAGATCCGCCCCTCTCC
CTCCCCCCCCCCTAACGTTACTGGCCGAAGCCGCTTGGAATAAGGCCGGTGTGCGTTTGTCTATATGTTA
TTTTCCACCATATTGCCGTCTTTTGGCAATGTGAGGGCCCGGAAACCTGGCCCTGTCTTCTTGACGAGCA
TTCCTAGGGGTCTTTCCCCTCTCGCCAAAGGAATGCAAGGTCTGTTGAATGTCGTGAAGGAAGCAGTTCC
TCTGGTAGCTTCTTGAAGACAAACAACGTCTGTAGCGACCCTTTGCAGGCAGCGGAACCCCCCACCTGGC
GACAGGTGCCTCTGCGGCCAAAAGCCACGTGTATAAGATACACCTGCAAAGGCGGCACAACCCCAGTGCC
ACGTTGTGAGTTGGATAGTTGTGGAAAGAGTCAAATGGCTCTCCTCAAGCGTATTCAACAAGGGGCTGAA
GGATGCCCAGAAGGTACCCCATTGTATGGGATCTGATCTGGGGCCTCGGTACACATGCTTTACATGTGTT
TAGTCGAGGTTAAAAAAACGTCTAGGCCCCCCGAACCACGGGGACGTGGTTTTCCTTTGAAAAACACGAT
GATAATATGGCCACAACCATGGTGAGCAAGGGCGAGGAGCTGTTCACCGGGGTGGTGCCCATCCTGGTCG
AGCTGGACGGCGACGTAAACGGCCACAAGTTCAGCGTGAGGGGCGAGGGCGAGGGCGATGCCACCAACGG
CAAGCTGACCCTGAAGTTCATCTGCACCACCGGCAAGCTGCCCGTGCCCTGGCCCACCCTCGTGACCACC
CTGAGCCACGGCGTGCAGTGCTTCGCCCGCTACCCCGACCACATGAAGCAGCACGACTTCTTCAAGTCCG
CCATGCCCGAAGGCTACGTCCAGGAGCGCACCATCTTCTTCAAGGACGACGGCACCTACAAGACCCGCGC
CGAGGTGAAGTTCGAGGGCGACACCCTGGTGAACCGCATCGAGCTGAAGGGCGTCGACTTCAAGGAGGAC
GGCAACATCCTGGGGCACAAGCTGGAGTACAACTTCAACAGCCACAACATCTATATCATGGCCGTCAAGC
AGAAGAACGGCATCAAGGTGAACTTCAAGATCCGCCACAACGTGGAGGACGGCAGCGTGCAGCTCGCCGA
CCACTACCAGCAGAACACCCCCATCGGCGACGGCCCCGTGCTGCTGCCCGACAGCCACTACCTGAGCACC
CAGTCCGTGCTGAGCAAAGACCCCAACGAGAAGCGCGATCACATGGTCCTGCTGGAGTTCCGCACCGCCG
CCGGGATCACTCTCGGCATGGACGAGCTGTACAAGTAAACCGGTGCTCGAGGTACCGATGAATAGCTAAG
GTAGAGGCCGCAGGTAAGTATCAAGGTTACAAGACAGGTTTAAGGAGACCAATAGAAACTGGGCTTGTCG
AGACAGAGAAGACTCTTGCGTTTCTGATAGGCACCTATTGGTCTTACTGACATCCACTTTGCCTTTCTCT
CCACAGGTGTCGACAATCAACCTCTGGATTACAAAATTTGTGAAAGATTGACTGGTATTCTTAACTATGT
TGCTCCTTTTACGCTATGTGGATACGCTGCTTTAATGCCTTTGTATCATGCTATTGCTTCCCGTATGGCT
TTCATTTTCTCCTCCTTGTATAAATCCTGGTTGCTGTCTCTTTATGAGGAGTTGTGGCCCGTTGTCAGGC
AACGTGGCGTGGTGTGCACTGTGTTTGCTGACGCAACCCCCACTGGTTGGGGCATTGCCACCACCTGTCA
GCTCCTTTCCGGGACTTTCGCTTTCCCCCTCCCTATTGCCACGGCGGAACTCATCGCCGCCTGCCTTGCC
CGCTGCTGGACAGGGGCTCGGCTGTTGGGCACTGACAATTCCGTGGTGTTGTCGGGGAAGCTGACGTCCT
TTCCATGGCTGCTCGCCTGTGTTGCCACCTGGATTCTGCGCGGGACGTCCTTCTGCTACGTCCCTTCGGC
CCTCAATCCAGCGGACCTTCCTTCCCGCGGCCTGCTGCCGGCTCTGCGGCCTCTTCCGCGTCTTCGCCTT
CGCCCTCAGACGAGTCGGATCTCCCTTTGGGCCGCCTCCCCGCCTGGAATTCGAGCTCGGTACGATCAGC
CTCGACTGTGCCTTCTAGTTGCCAGCCATCTGTTGTTTGCCCCTCCCCCGTGCCTTCCTTGACCCTGGAA
GGTGCCACTCCCACTGTCCTTTCCTAATAAAATGAGGAAATTGCATCGCATTGTCTGAGTAGGTGTCATT
CTATTCTGGGGGGTGGGGTGGGGCAGGACAGCAAGGGGGAGGATTGGGAAGACAATAGCCCAGCTTTTGT
TCCCTTTAGTGAGGGTTAATTGCGCGCTTGGCGTAATCATGGTCATAGCTGTTTCCTGTGTGAAATTGTT
ATCCGCTAATTCACTCCTCAGGTGCAGGCTGCCTATCAGAAGGTGGTGGCTGGTGTGGCCAATGCCCTGG
CTCACAAATACCACTGAGATCTTTTTCCCTCTGCCAAAAATTATGGGGACATCATGAAGCCCCTTGAGCA
TCTGACTTCTGGCTAATAAAGGAAATTTATTTTCATTGCAATAGTGTGTTGGAATTTTTTGTGTCTCTCA
CTCGGAAGGACATATGGGAGGGCAAATCATTTAAAACATCAGAATGAGTATTTGGTTTAGAGTTTGGCAA
CATATGCCCATATGCTGGCTGCCATGAACAAAGGTTGGCTATAAAGAGGTCATCAGTATATGAAACAGCC
CCCTGCTGTCCATTCCTTATTCCATAGAAAAGCCTTGACTTGAGGTTAGATTTTTTTTATATTTTGTTTT
GTGTTATTTTTTTCTTTAACATCCCTAAAATTTTCCTTACATGTTTTACTAGCCAGATTTTTCCTCCTCT
CCTGACTACTCCCAGTCATAGCTGTCCCTCTTCTCTTATGGAGATCGGCCGGCCGCCGGCGTCGACGCGC
GCGGCCGCGGCGCGCCGTTGCTGGCGTTTTTCCATAGGCTCCGCCCCCCTGACGAGCATCACAAAAATCG
ACGCTCAAGTCAGAGGTGGCGAAACCCGACAGGACTATAAAGATACCAGGCGTTTCCCCCTGGAAGCTCC
CTCGTGCGCTCTCCTGTTCCGACCCTGCCGCTTACCGGATACCTGTCCGCCTTTCTCCCTTCGGGAAGCG
TGGCGCTTTCTCATAGCTCACGCTGTAGGTATCTCAGTTCGGTGTAGGTCGTTCGCTCCAAGCTGGGCTG
TGTGCACGAACCCCCCGTTCAGCCCGACCGCTGCGCCTTATCCGGTAACTATCGTCTTGAGTCCAACCCG
GTAAGACACGACTTATCGCCACTGGCAGCAGCCACTGGTAACAGGATTAGCAGAGCGAGGTATGTAGGCG
GTGCTACAGAGTTCTTGAAGTGGTGGCCTAACTACGGCTACACTAGAAGAACAGTATTTGGTATCTGCGC
TCTGCTGAAGCCAGTTACCTTCGGAAAAAGAGTTGGTAGCTCTTGATCCGGCAAACAAACCACCGCTGGT
AGCGGTGGTTTTTTTGTTTGCAAGCAGCAGATTACGCGCAGAAAAAAAGGATCTCAAGAAGATCCTTTGA
TCTTTTCTACGGGGTCTGACGCTCAGTGGAACGAAAACTCACGTTAAGGGATTTTGGTCATGAGATTATC
AAAAAGGATCTTCACCTAGATCCTTTTAAATTAAAAATGAAGTTTTAAATCAATCTAAAGTATATATGAG
TAAACTTGGTCTGACAGTTACCAATGCTTAATCAGTGAGGCACCTATCTCAGCGATCTGTCTATTTCGTT
CATCCATAGTTGCCTGACTCCCCGTCGTGTAGATAACTACGATACGGGAGGGCTTACCATCTGGCCCCAG
TGCTGCAATGATACCGCGAGACCCACGCTCACCGGCTCCAGATTTATCAGCAATAAACCAGCCAGCCGGA
AGGGCCGAGCGCAGAAGTGGTCCTGCAACTTTATCCGCCTCCATCCAGTCTATTAATTGTTGCCGGGAAG
CTAGAGTAAGTAGTTCGCCAGTTAATAGTTTGCGCAACGTTGTTGCCATTGCTACAGGCATCGTGGTGTC
ACGCTCGTCGTTTGGTATGGCTTCATTCAGCTCCGGTTCCCAACGATCAAGGCGAGTTACATGATCCCCC
ATGTTGTGCAAAAAAGCGGTTAGCTCCTTCGGTCCTCCGATCGTTGTCAGAAGTAAGTTGGCCGCAGTGT
TATCACTCATGGTTATGGCAGCACTGCATAATTCTCTTACTGTCATGCCATCCGTAAGATGCTTTTCTGT
GACTGGTGAGTACTCAACCAAGTCATTCTGAGAATAGTGTATGCGGCGACCGAGTTGCTCTTGCCCGGCG
TCAATACGGGATAATACCGCGCCACATAGCAGAACTTTAAAAGTGCTCATCATTGGAAAACGTTCTTCGG
GGCGAAAACTCTCAAGGATCTTACCGCTGTTGAGATCCAGTTCGATGTAACCCACTCGTGCACCCAACTG
ATCTTCAGCATCTTTTACTTTCACCAGCGTTTCTGGGTGAGCAAAAACAGGAAGGCAAAATGCCGCAAAA
AAGGGAATAAGGGCGACACGGAAATGTTGAATACTCATACTCTTCCTTTTTCAATATTATTGAAGCATTT
ATCAGGGTTATTGTCTCATGAGCGGATACATATTTGAATGTATTTAGAAAAATAAACAAATAGGGGTTCC
GCGCACATTTCCCCGAAAAGTGCCACCTGACGTCTAAGAAACCATTATTATCATGACATTAACCTATAAA
AATAGGCGTATCACGAGGCCCTTTCGTCTACGCGCGCGCCGGCGGCGCGCCGTCGACGGCCGGCCGCGGC
CGC
